Addgene plasmid #77093: SPHK2 gRNA (BRDN0001148465)
Purpose: 3rd generation lentiviral gRNA plasmid targeting human SPHK2
Depositing lab: John Doench & David Root. Depositing organization: Broad Institute. Publication: Optimized sgRNA design to maximize activity and minimize off-target effects of CRISPR-Cas9. Doench JG, Fusi N, Sullender M, Hegde M, Vaimberg EW, Donovan KF, Smith I, Tothova Z, Wilen C, Orchard R, Virgin HW, Listgarten J, Root DE. Nat Biotechnol. 2016 Jan 18. doi: 10.1038/nbt.3437. PubMed 26780180.
Backbone
  Vector backbone: lentiGuide-Puro
  Backbone manufacturer: Zhang Lab (Addgene plasmid # 52963)
  Vector type: Mammalian Expression, Lentiviral, CRISPR
  Selectable markers: Puromycin
Growth in bacteria
  Bacterial resistance: Ampicillin, 100 μg/mL
  Growth temperature: 37°C
  Growth strain: DH5alpha
  Copy number: High Copy
Gene/Insert
  Gene/Insert name: SPHK2 (alt names: SPHK2; NM_001204158.2)
  gRNA/shRNA sequence: TTGACCAATAGAAGCAACCG
  Species: H. sapiens (human)
  Entrez Gene: SPHK2 (a.k.a. SK 2, SK-2, SPK 2, SPK-2)
  Promoter: hU6
  Cloning method: Unknown
  Sequencing primers: 5′ U6-F; 3′ pS2-R
Terms and licenses: Academic/Nonprofit Terms; Industry Terms: Not Available to Industry
Depositor comments: The gRNA was designed to target the following Genbank reference sequence(s): NM_001204158.2,NM_001204159.2,NM_001204160.2,NM_020126.4. Note that this plasmid does NOT contain Cas9. It should be used in conjunction with lentiCas9-Blast (Addgene #52962) or otherwise with cell lines already expressing Cas9. Browse the full kinome gRNA library at http://www.addgene.org/pooled-library/broadgpp-human-kinome/ or visit http://www.broadinstitute.org/rnai/public/ for detailed protocols and information.
How to cite: SPHK2 gRNA (BRDN0001148465) was a gift from John Doench & David Root (Addgene plasmid # 77093 ; http://n2t.net/addgene:77093 ; RRID:Addgene_77093)
