[The description below was written by a language model from this plasmid's Addgene catalogue record and pLannotate feature annotations shown in this document.]
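Description:
SPHK2 gRNA (BRDN0001148465) is a third-generation lentiviral guide RNA plasmid built on the lentiGuide-Puro backbone and designed to target human SPHK2 (sphingosine kinase 2) for CRISPR-Cas9 editing in mammalian cells. It is propagated in E. coli as a high-copy plasmid through a ColE1/pUC-type origin with ampicillin selection from the β-lactamase gene. The annotated 8.3 kb sequence also carries an f1 origin, an SV40 origin and poly(A) signal, and remnants of a lac/T7/T3 cloning region from the parental vector.

The lentiviral transfer cassette begins with an RSV promoter fused to a truncated HIV-1 5' LTR, which makes genomic RNA production Tat-independent. This is followed by the Ψ packaging signal with a partial gag sequence, the Rev response element, and a cPPT/CTS, and the cassette ends in a self-inactivating ΔU3 3' LTR. Within this unit, a human U6 RNA polymerase III promoter drives the SPHK2-specific spacer joined to the Streptococcus pyogenes gRNA scaffold. A separate EF-1α promoter with its intron A expresses puromycin N-acetyltransferase for selection of transduced cells, and a WPRE enhances transcript expression. The guide was designed against several SPHK2 transcript variants.

The plasmid does not encode Cas9, so it must be used together with a separate Cas9 vector such as lentiCas9-Blast or in cells that already express Cas9. It is one clone from a human kinome gRNA collection developed with optimized sgRNA design rules, and it is suited to SPHK2 knockout studies by lentiviral delivery.
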