Features (pLannotate 1.2.2; 29 found; start..end, strand, type, name):
     14..80      +  CDS            small t antigen (fragment): SV40 (simian virus 40) small t antigen
    106..317     +  promoter       EF-1α core promoter: core promoter for human elongation factor EF-1α
    318..1256    +  intron         EF-1α intron A: intron upstream of the start codon of human EF-1α
   1278..1877    +  CDS            PuroR (fragment): puromycin N-acetyltransferase; pac from Streptomyces; confers resistance to puromycin
   1893..2481    +  misc_feature   WPRE: woodchuck hepatitis virus posttranscriptional regulatory element
   2532..2551    +  misc_feature   cPPT/CTS (fragment): central polypurine tract and central termination sequence of HIV-1
   2553..2786    +  LTR            3' LTR (ΔU3): self-inactivating 3' long terminal repeat (LTR) from HIV-1
   2864..2985    +  polyA_signal   SV40 poly(A) signal: SV40 polyadenylation signal
   3025..3160    +  rep_origin     SV40 ori: SV40 origin of replication
   3181..3199    -  promoter       T7 promoter: promoter for bacteriophage T7 RNA polymerase
   3207..3362    +  CDS            lacZα (fragment): LacZα fragment of β-galactosidase; lacZ fragment
   3367..3795    +  rep_origin     f1 ori (sequence partly withheld): f1 bacteriophage origin of replication; arrow indicates direction of (+) strand synthesis
   3848..3952    +  promoter       AmpR promoter: bla
   3953..4813    +  CDS            AmpR: β-lactamase; bla; confers resistance to ampicillin, carbenicillin, and related antibiotics
   4984..5572    +  rep_origin     ori: high-copy-number ColE1/pMB1/pBR322/pUC origin of replication
   5755..5847    +  CDS            lacI (fragment): lac repressor; lacI; The lac repressor binds to the lac operator to inhibit transcription in E. coli. This inhibition can be relieved by adding lactose or isopropyl-β-D-thiogalactopyranoside (IPTG).
   5860..5881    +  protein_bind   CAP binding site: CAP binding activates transcription in the presence of cAMP. E. coli catabolite activator protein
   5896..5926    +  promoter       lac promoter: promoter for the E. coli lac operon
   5934..5950    +  protein_bind   lac operator: The lac repressor binds to the lac operator to inhibit transcription in E. coli. This inhibition can be relieved by adding lactose or isopropyl-β-D-thiogalactopyranoside (IPTG). lac repressor encoded by lacI
   5995..6013    +  promoter       T3 promoter: promoter for bacteriophage T3 RNA polymerase
   6041..6267    +  promoter       RSV promoter: Rous sarcoma virus enhancer/promoter
   6268..6448    +  LTR            5' LTR (truncated): truncated 5' long terminal repeat (LTR) from HIV-1
   6495..6620    +  misc_feature   HIV-1 Ψ: packaging signal of human immunodeficiency virus type 1
   6604..6967    +  CDS            HIV-1 gag (fragment): gag protein from human immunodeficiency virus 1; gag
   7113..7346    +  misc_feature   RRE: The Rev response element (RRE) of HIV-1 allows for Rev-dependent mRNA export from the nucleus to the cytoplasm.
   7723..7749    +  CDS            Rev (fragment): human immunodeficiency virus 1 (HIV-1) Rev protein; rev; enhances nuclear export of unspliced and incompletely spliced viral mRNAs
   7753..7993    +  promoter       U6 promoter: RNA polymerase III promoter for human U6 snRNA
   8023..8098    +  misc_RNA       gRNA scaffold: guide RNA scaffold for the Streptococcus pyogenes CRISPR/Cas9 system
   8154..8271    +  misc_feature   cPPT/CTS: central polypurine tract and central termination sequence of HIV-1
>Addgene plasmid #77093 | SPHK2 gRNA (BRDN0001148465) | addgene full sequence | sequence record 187102 | Addgene Assembled Sequence
CCCGGGTGCAAAGATGGATAAAGTTTTAAACAGAGAGGAATCTTTGCAGCTAATGGACCTTCTAGGTCTT
GAAAGGAGTGGGAATTGGCTCCGGTGCCCGTCAGTGGGCAGAGCGCACATCGCCCACAGTCCCCGAGAAG
TTGGGGGGAGGGGTCGGCAATTGATCCGGTGCCTAGAGAAGGTGGCGCGGGGTAAACTGGGAAAGTGATG
TCGTGTACTGGCTCCGCCTTTTTCCCGAGGGTGGGGGAGAACCGTATATAAGTGCAGTAGTCGCCGTGAA
CGTTCTTTTTCGCAACGGGTTTGCCGCCAGAACACAGGTAAGTGCCGTGTGTGGTTCCCGCGGGCCTGGC
CTCTTTACGGGTTATGGCCCTTGCGTGCCTTGAATTACTTCCACCTGGCTGCAGTACGTGATTCTTGATC
CCGAGCTTCGGGTTGGAAGTGGGTGGGAGAGTTCGAGGCCTTGCGCTTAAGGAGCCCCTTCGCCTCGTGC
TTGAGTTGAGGCCTGGCCTGGGCGCTGGGGCCGCCGCGTGCGAATCTGGTGGCACCTTCGCGCCTGTCTC
GCTGCTTTCGATAAGTCTCTAGCCATTTAAAATTTTTGATGACCTGCTGCGACGCTTTTTTTCTGGCAAG
ATAGTCTTGTAAATGCGGGCCAAGATCTGCACACTGGTATTTCGGTTTTTGGGGCCGCGGGCGGCGACGG
GGCCCGTGCGTCCCAGCGCACATGTTCGGCGAGGCGGGGCCTGCGAGCGCGGCCACCGAGAATCGGACGG
GGGTAGTCTCAAGCTGGCCGGCCTGCTCTGGTGCCTGGCCTCGCGCCGCCGTGTATCGCCCCGCCCTGGG
CGGCAAGGCTGGCCCGGTCGGCACCAGTTGCGTGAGCGGAAAGATGGCCGCTTCCCGGCCCTGCTGCAGG
GAGCTCAAAATGGAGGACGCGGCGCTCGGGAGAGCGGGCGGGTGAGTCACCCACACAAAGGAAAAGGGCC
TTTCCGTCCTCAGCCGTCGCTTCATGTGACTCCACGGAGTACCGGGCGCCGTCCAGGCACCTCGATTAGT
TCTCGAGCTTTTGGAGTACGTCGTCTTTAGGTTGGGGGGAGGGGTTTTATGCGATGGAGTTTCCCCACAC
TGAGTGGGTGGAGACTGAAGTTAGGCCAGCTTGGCACTTGATGTAATTCTCCTTGGAATTTGCCCTTTTT
GAGTTTGGATCTTGGTTCATTCTCAAGCCTCAGACAGTGGTTCAAAGTTTTTTTCTTCCATTTCAGGTGT
CGTGACGTACGGCCACCATGACCGAGTACAAGCCCACGGTGCGCCTCGCCACCCGCGACGACGTCCCCAG
GGCCGTACGCACCCTCGCCGCCGCGTTCGCCGACTACCCCGCCACGCGCCACACCGTCGATCCGGACCGC
CACATCGAGCGGGTCACCGAGCTGCAAGAACTCTTCCTCACGCGCGTCGGGCTCGACATCGGCAAGGTGT
GGGTCGCGGACGACGGCGCCGCCGTGGCGGTCTGGACCACGCCGGAGAGCGTCGAAGCGGGGGCGGTGTT
CGCCGAGATCGGCCCGCGCATGGCCGAGTTGAGCGGTTCCCGGCTGGCCGCGCAGCAACAGATGGAAGGC
CTCCTGGCGCCGCACCGGCCCAAGGAGCCCGCGTGGTTCCTGGCCACCGTCGGAGTCTCGCCCGACCACC
AGGGCAAGGGTCTGGGCAGCGCCGTCGTGCTCCCCGGAGTGGAGGCGGCCGAGCGCGCCGGGGTGCCCGC
CTTCCTGGAGACCTCCGCGCCCCGCAACCTCCCCTTCTACGAGCGGCTCGGCTTCACCGTCACCGCCGAC
GTCGAGGTGCCCGAAGGACCGCGCACCTGGTGCATGACCCGCAAGCCCGGTGCCTGAACGCGTTAAGTCG
ACAATCAACCTCTGGATTACAAAATTTGTGAAAGATTGACTGGTATTCTTAACTATGTTGCTCCTTTTAC
GCTATGTGGATACGCTGCTTTAATGCCTTTGTATCATGCTATTGCTTCCCGTATGGCTTTCATTTTCTCC
TCCTTGTATAAATCCTGGTTGCTGTCTCTTTATGAGGAGTTGTGGCCCGTTGTCAGGCAACGTGGCGTGG
TGTGCACTGTGTTTGCTGACGCAACCCCCACTGGTTGGGGCATTGCCACCACCTGTCAGCTCCTTTCCGG
GACTTTCGCTTTCCCCCTCCCTATTGCCACGGCGGAACTCATCGCCGCCTGCCTTGCCCGCTGCTGGACA
GGGGCTCGGCTGTTGGGCACTGACAATTCCGTGGTGTTGTCGGGGAAATCATCGTCCTTTCCTTGGCTGC
TCGCCTGTGTTGCCACCTGGATTCTGCGCGGGACGTCCTTCTGCTACGTCCCTTCGGCCCTCAATCCAGC
GGACCTTCCTTCCCGCGGCCTGCTGCCGGCTCTGCGGCCTCTTCCGCGTCTTCGCCTTCGCCCTCAGACG
AGTCGGATCTCCCTTTGGGCCGCCTCCCCGCGTCGACTTTAAGACCAATGACTTACAAGGCAGCTGTAGA
TCTTAGCCACTTTTTAAAAGAAAAGGGGGGACTGGAAGGGCTAATTCACTCCCAACGAAGACAAGATCTG
CTTTTTGCTTGTACTGGGTCTCTCTGGTTAGACCAGATCTGAGCCTGGGAGCTCTCTGGCTAACTAGGGA
ACCCACTGCTTAAGCCTCAATAAAGCTTGCCTTGAGTGCTTCAAGTAGTGTGTGCCCGTCTGTTGTGTGA
CTCTGGTAACTAGAGATCCCTCAGACCCTTTTAGTCAGTGTGGAAAATCTCTAGCAGTACGTATAGTAGT
TCATGTCATCTTATTATTCAGTATTTATAACTTGCAAAGAAATGAATATCAGAGAGTGAGAGGAACTTGT
TTATTGCAGCTTATAATGGTTACAAATAAAGCAATAGCATCACAAATTTCACAAATAAAGCATTTTTTTC
ACTGCATTCTAGTTGTGGTTTGTCCAAACTCATCAATGTATCTTATCATGTCTGGCTCTAGCTATCCCGC
CCCTAACTCCGCCCATCCCGCCCCTAACTCCGCCCAGTTCCGCCCATTCTCCGCCCCATGGCTGACTAAT
TTTTTTTATTTATGCAGAGGCCGAGGCCGCCTCGGCCTCTGAGCTATTCCAGAAGTAGTGAGGAGGCTTT
TTTGGAGGCCTAGGGACGTACCCAATTCGCCCTATAGTGAGTCGTATTACGCGCGCTCACTGGCCGTCGT
TTTACAACGTCGTGACTGGGAAAACCCTGGCGTTACCCAACTTAATCGCCTTGCAGCACATCCCCCTTTC
GCCAGCTGGCGTAATAGCGAAGAGGCCCGCACCGATCGCCCTTCCCAACAGTTGCGCAGCCTGAATGGCG
AATGGG
[124 nt withheld, positions 3367-3490]
C
[91 nt withheld, positions 3492-3582]
A
[49 nt withheld, positions 3584-3632]
CCTTTGACGTTGGAGTCCACGTTCTTT
[37 nt withheld, positions 3660-3696]
ACCCTATCTCGGTCTATTCTTTTGATTTATAAGGGATTTTGCCGATTTCGGCCTATTGGTTAAAAAATGA
GCTGATTTAACAAAAATTTAACGCGAATTTTAACAAAATATTAACGCTTACAATTTAGGTGGCACTTTTC
GGGGAAATGTGCGCGGAACCCCTATTTGTTTATTTTTCTAAATACATTCAAATATGTATCCGCTCATGAG
ACAATAACCCTGATAAATGCTTCAATAATATTGAAAAAGGAAGAGTATGAGTATTCAACATTTCCGTGTC
GCCCTTATTCCCTTTTTTGCGGCATTTTGCCTTCCTGTTTTTGCTCACCCAGAAACGCTGGTGAAAGTAA
AAGATGCTGAAGATCAGTTGGGTGCACGAGTGGGTTACATCGAACTGGATCTCAACAGCGGTAAGATCCT
TGAGAGTTTTCGCCCCGAAGAACGTTTTCCAATGATGAGCACTTTTAAAGTTCTGCTATGTGGCGCGGTA
TTATCCCGTATTGACGCCGGGCAAGAGCAACTCGGTCGCCGCATACACTATTCTCAGAATGACTTGGTTG
AGTACTCACCAGTCACAGAAAAGCATCTTACGGATGGCATGACAGTAAGAGAATTATGCAGTGCTGCCAT
AACCATGAGTGATAACACTGCGGCCAACTTACTTCTGACAACGATCGGAGGACCGAAGGAGCTAACCGCT
TTTTTGCACAACATGGGGGATCATGTAACTCGCCTTGATCGTTGGGAACCGGAGCTGAATGAAGCCATAC
CAAACGACGAGCGTGACACCACGATGCCTGTAGCAATGGCAACAACGTTGCGCAAACTATTAACTGGCGA
ACTACTTACTCTAGCTTCCCGGCAACAATTAATAGACTGGATGGAGGCGGATAAAGTTGCAGGACCACTT
CTGCGCTCGGCCCTTCCGGCTGGCTGGTTTATTGCTGATAAATCTGGAGCCGGTGAGCGTGGGTCTCGCG
GTATCATTGCAGCACTGGGGCCAGATGGTAAGCCCTCCCGTATCGTAGTTATCTACACGACGGGGAGTCA
GGCAACTATGGATGAACGAAATAGACAGATCGCTGAGATAGGTGCCTCACTGATTAAGCATTGGTAACTG
TCAGACCAAGTTTACTCATATATACTTTAGATTGATTTAAAACTTCATTTTTAATTTAAAAGGATCTAGG
TGAAGATCCTTTTTGATAATCTCATGACCAAAATCCCTTAACGTGAGTTTTCGTTCCACTGAGCGTCAGA
CCCCGTAGAAAAGATCAAAGGATCTTCTTGAGATCCTTTTTTTCTGCGCGTAATCTGCTGCTTGCAAACA
AAAAAACCACCGCTACCAGCGGTGGTTTGTTTGCCGGATCAAGAGCTACCAACTCTTTTTCCGAAGGTAA
CTGGCTTCAGCAGAGCGCAGATACCAAATACTGTTCTTCTAGTGTAGCCGTAGTTAGGCCACCACTTCAA
GAACTCTGTAGCACCGCCTACATACCTCGCTCTGCTAATCCTGTTACCAGTGGCTGCTGCCAGTGGCGAT
AAGTCGTGTCTTACCGGGTTGGACTCAAGACGATAGTTACCGGATAAGGCGCAGCGGTCGGGCTGAACGG
GGGGTTCGTGCACACAGCCCAGCTTGGAGCGAACGACCTACACCGAACTGAGATACCTACAGCGTGAGCT
ATGAGAAAGCGCCACGCTTCCCGAAGGGAGAAAGGCGGACAGGTATCCGGTAAGCGGCAGGGTCGGAACA
GGAGAGCGCACGAGGGAGCTTCCAGGGGGAAACGCCTGGTATCTTTATAGTCCTGTCGGGTTTCGCCACC
TCTGACTTGAGCGTCGATTTTTGTGATGCTCGTCAGGGGGGCGGAGCCTATGGAAAAACGCCAGCAACGC
GGCCTTTTTACGGTTCCTGGCCTTTTGCTGGCCTTTTGCTCACATGTTCTTTCCTGCGTTATCCCCTGAT
TCTGTGGATAACCGTATTACCGCCTTTGAGTGAGCTGATACCGCTCGCCGCAGCCGAACGACCGAGCGCA
GCGAGTCAGTGAGCGAGGAAGCGGAAGAGCGCCCAATACGCAAACCGCCTCTCCCCGCGCGTTGGCCGAT
TCATTAATGCAGCTGGCACGACAGGTTTCCCGACTGGAAAGCGGGCAGTGAGCGCAACGCAATTAATGTG
AGTTAGCTCACTCATTAGGCACCCCAGGCTTTACACTTTATGCTTCCGGCTCGTATGTTGTGTGGAATTG
TGAGCGGATAACAATTTCACACAGGAAACAGCTATGACCATGATTACGCCAAGCGCGCAATTAACCCTCA
CTAAAGGGAACAAAAGCTGGAGCTGCAAGCTTAATGTAGTCTTATGCAATACTCTTGTAGTCTTGCAACA
TGGTAACGATGAGTTAGCAACATGCCTTACAAGGAGAGAAAAAGCACCGTGCATGCCGATTGGTGGAAGT
AAGGTGGTACGATCGTGCCTTATTAGGAAGGCAACAGACGGGTCTGACATGGATTGGACGAACCACTGAA
TTGCCGCATTGCAGAGATATTGTATTTAAGTGCCTAGCTCGATACATAAACGGGTCTCTCTGGTTAGACC
AGATCTGAGCCTGGGAGCTCTCTGGCTAACTAGGGAACCCACTGCTTAAGCCTCAATAAAGCTTGCCTTG
AGTGCTTCAAGTAGTGTGTGCCCGTCTGTTGTGTGACTCTGGTAACTAGAGATCCCTCAGACCCTTTTAG
TCAGTGTGGAAAATCTCTAGCAGTGGCGCCCGAACAGGGACTTGAAAGCGAAAGGGAAACCAGAGGAGCT
CTCTCGACGCAGGACTCGGCTTGCTGAAGCGCGCACGGCAAGAGGCGAGGGGCGGCGACTGGTGAGTACG
CCAAAAATTTTGACTAGCGGAGGCTAGAAGGAGAGAGATGGGTGCGAGAGCGTCAGTATTAAGCGGGGGA
GAATTAGATCGCGATGGGAAAAAATTCGGTTAAGGCCAGGGGGAAAGAAAAAATATAAATTAAAACATAT
AGTATGGGCAAGCAGGGAGCTAGAACGATTCGCAGTTAATCCTGGCCTGTTAGAAACATCAGAAGGCTGT
AGACAAATACTGGGACAGCTACAACCATCCCTTCAGACAGGATCAGAAGAACTTAGATCATTATATAATA
CAGTAGCAACCCTCTATTGTGTGCATCAAAGGATAGAGATAAAAGACACCAAGGAAGCTTTAGACAAGAT
AGAGGAAGAGCAAAACAAAAGTAAGACCACCGCACAGCAAGCGGCCGCTGATCTTCAGACCTGGAGGAGG
AGATATGAGGGACAATTGGAGAAGTGAATTATATAAATATAAAGTAGTAAAAATTGAACCATTAGGAGTA
GCACCCACCAAGGCAAAGAGAAGAGTGGTGCAGAGAGAAAAAAGAGCAGTGGGAATAGGAGCTTTGTTCC
TTGGGTTCTTGGGAGCAGCAGGAAGCACTATGGGCGCAGCGTCAATGACGCTGACGGTACAGGCCAGACA
ATTATTGTCTGGTATAGTGCAGCAGCAGAACAATTTGCTGAGGGCTATTGAGGCGCAACAGCATCTGTTG
CAACTCACAGTCTGGGGCATCAAGCAGCTCCAGGCAAGAATCCTGGCTGTGGAAAGATACCTAAAGGATC
AACAGCTCCTGGGGATTTGGGGTTGCTCTGGAAAACTCATTTGCACCACTGCTGTGCCTTGGAATGCTAG
TTGGAGTAATAAATCTCTGGAACAGATTTGGAATCACACGACCTGGATGGAGTGGGACAGAGAAATTAAC
AATTACACAAGCTTAATACACTCCTTAATTGAAGAATCGCAAAACCAGCAAGAAAAGAATGAACAAGAAT
TATTGGAATTAGATAAATGGGCAAGTTTGTGGAATTGGTTTAACATAACAAATTGGCTGTGGTATATAAA
ATTATTCATAATGATAGTAGGAGGCTTGGTAGGTTTAAGAATAGTTTTTGCTGTACTTTCTATAGTGAAT
AGAGTTAGGCAGGGATATTCACCATTATCGTTTCAGACCCACCTCCCAACCCCGAGGGGACCCAGAGAGG
GCCTATTTCCCATGATTCCTTCATATTTGCATATACGATACAAGGCTGTTAGAGAGATAATTAGAATTAA
TTTGACTGTAAACACAAAGATATTAGTACAAAATACGTGACGTAGAAAGTAATAATTTCTTGGGTAGTTT
GCAGTTTTAAAATTATGTTTTAAAATGGACTATCATATGCTTACCGTAACTTGAAAGTATTTCGATTTCT
TGGCTTTATATATCTTGTGGAAAGGACGAAACACCGTTGACCAATAGAAGCAACCGGTTTTAGAGCTAGA
AATAGCAAGTTAAAATAAGGCTAGTCCGTTATCAACTTGAAAAAGTGGCACCGAGTCGGTGCTTTTTTAA
GCTTGGCGTAACTAGATCTTGAGACAAATGGCAGTATTCATCCACAATTTTAAAAGAAAAGGGGGGATTG
GGGGGTACAGTGCAGGGGAAAGAATAGTAGACATAATAGCAACAGACATACAAACTAAAGAATTACAAAA
ACAAATTACAAAAATTCAAAATTTTCGGGTTTATTACAGGGACAGCAGAGATCCACTTTGGCGCCGGCTC
GAGGGGG
