>Addgene plasmid #77093 | SPHK2 gRNA (BRDN0001148465) | depositor partial sequence | sequence record 144553 | Target Sequence
TTGACCAATAGAAGCAACCG
