>Addgene plasmid #77093 | SPHK2 gRNA (BRDN0001148465) | addgene partial sequence | sequence record 187101 | hU6-F
TAGAAAGTAATAATTTCTTGGGTAGTTTGCAGTTTTAAAATTATGTTTTAAAATGGACTATCATATGCTT
ACCGTAACTTGAAAGTATTTCGATTTCTTGGCTTTATATATCTTGTGGAAAGGACGAAACACCGTTGACC
AATAGAAGCAACCGGTTTTAGAGCTAGAAATAGCAAGTTAAAATAAGGCTAGTCCGTTATCAACTTGAAA
AAGTGGCACCGAGTCGGTGCTTTTTTAAGCTTGGCGTAACTAGATCTTGAGACAAATGGCAGTATTCATC
CACAATTTTAAAAGAAAAGGGGGGATTGGGGGGTACAGTGCAGGGGAAAGAATAGTAGACATAATAGCAA
CAGACATACAAACTAAAGAATTACAAAAACAAATTACAAAAATTCAAAATTTTCGGGTTTATTACAGGGA
CAGCAGAGATCCACTTTGGCGCCGGCTCGAGGGGGCCCGGGTGCAAAGATGGATAAAGTTTTAAACAGAG
AGGAATCTTTGCAGCTAATGGACCTTCTAGGTCTTGAAAGGAGTGGGAATTGGCTCCGGTGCCCGTCAGT
GGGCAGAGCG
